Addgene plasmid #198787: pMZ10
Purpose: Drives specific expression in the AWC (OFF) neurons
Depositing lab: Paul Sternberg. Depositing organization: California Institute of Technology. Publication: A cGAL-UAS bipartite expression toolkit for Caenorhabditis elegans sensory neurons. Nava S, Palma W, Wan X, Oh JY, Gharib S, Wang H, Revanna JS, Tan M, Zhang M, Liu J, Chen CH, Lee JS, Perry B, Sternberg PW. Proc Natl Acad Sci U S A. 2023 Dec 19;120(51):e2221680120. doi: 10.1073/pnas.2221680120. Epub 2023 Dec 14. PubMed 38096407.
Backbone
  Vector backbone: pHW393
  Backbone size w/o insert (bp): 3611
  Vector type: Worm Expression
Growth in bacteria
  Bacterial resistance: Ampicillin, 100 μg/mL
  Growth temperature: 37°C
  Growth strain: DH5alpha
  Copy number: High Copy
Gene/Insert
  Gene/Insert name: Psrt-47-GAL4-SK(DBD)-VP64
  Species: C. elegans (nematode)
  Insert size (bp): 2000
  Cloning method: Restriction Enzyme; 5′ cloning site Unknown (unknown if destroyed); 3′ cloning site Unknown (unknown if destroyed)
Terms and licenses: Academic/Nonprofit Terms; Industry Terms: Not Available to Industry
How to cite: pMZ10 was a gift from Paul Sternberg (Addgene plasmid # 198787 ; http://n2t.net/addgene:198787 ; RRID:Addgene_198787)
