[The description below was written by a language model from this plasmid's Addgene catalogue record and pLannotate feature annotations shown in this document.]
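Description:
pMZ10 is a C. elegans expression plasmid built on the pHW393 backbone and serves as a "driver" component of the cGAL-UAS bipartite expression system for worm sensory neurons. It is maintained in E. coli as a high-copy plasmid through a ColE1/pUC-type origin and selected with ampicillin via the β-lactamase gene and its native promoter. Remnants of a pUC-style cloning region (a short lacI fragment, CAP binding site, lac promoter and operator, and part of the pUC18/19 multiple cloning site) are also detected; these are backbone carry-over rather than functional parts of the worm expression cassette.

The payload, listed as Psrt-47-GAL4-SK(DBD)-VP64, places a synthetic transcriptional activator under control of the srt-47 promoter, which the record describes as driving specific expression in the AWC(OFF) neuron. The roughly 2 kb catalogued insert size matches the unannotated region upstream of the cloning-site remnant, consistent with this being the promoter fragment, although the feature table does not label it. Downstream, the annotation picks up a GAL4 DNA-binding domain fragment, matched to the S. cerevisiae protein, followed by a short hit to tandem VP16 minimal activation repeats, which corresponds to the VP64 activation domain named in the insert. No 3′ UTR or terminator is annotated, so the record does not state which one follows the coding sequence. In use, worms carrying this driver are combined with a UAS effector transgene: the GAL4 DBD binds the UAS sites and VP64 activates transcription, so that any chosen reporter, sensor or perturbation tool is expressed selectively in AWC(OFF).
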