Features (pLannotate 1.2.2; 10 found; start..end, strand, type, name):
   2044..2061    -  misc_feature   MCS (fragment): pUC18/19 multiple cloning site
   2171..2611    +  CDS            GAL4 (fragment): GAL4_YEAST - Experimental evidence at protein level: Swiss-Prot protein existence level 1. This protein is a positive regulator for the gene expression of the galactose-induced genes such as GAL1, GAL2, GAL7, GAL10, and MEL1 which code for the enzymes used to convert galactose to glucose. It recognizes a 17 base pair sequence in (5'-CGGRNNRCYNYNCNCCG-3') the upstream activating sequence (UAS-G) of these genes. From Saccharomyces cerevisiae (strain ATCC 204508 / S288c) (Baker's yeast).
   2789..2805    +  CDS            VP96 (fragment): 6 tandem repeats of the minimal activation domain of herpes simplex virus VP16 (Cheng et al., 2013)
   3356..3460    +  promoter       AmpR promoter: bla
   3461..4321    +  CDS            AmpR: β-lactamase; bla; confers resistance to ampicillin, carbenicillin, and related antibiotics
   4492..5080    +  rep_origin     ori: high-copy-number ColE1/pMB1/pBR322/pUC origin of replication
   5263..5355    +  CDS            lacI (fragment): lac repressor; lacI; The lac repressor binds to the lac operator to inhibit transcription in E. coli. This inhibition can be relieved by adding lactose or isopropyl-β-D-thiogalactopyranoside (IPTG).
   5368..5389    +  protein_bind   CAP binding site: CAP binding activates transcription in the presence of cAMP. E. coli catabolite activator protein
   5404..5434    +  promoter       lac promoter: promoter for the E. coli lac operon
   5442..5458    +  protein_bind   lac operator: The lac repressor binds to the lac operator to inhibit transcription in E. coli. This inhibition can be relieved by adding lactose or isopropyl-β-D-thiogalactopyranoside (IPTG). lac repressor encoded by lacI
>Addgene plasmid #198787 | pMZ10 | addgene full sequence | sequence record 390244 | Addgene NGS Result
AAGCTTGCATGCGCGGCCGCACTGACTGGGCCGGCCGCGTAAAACACAGCAGAAAAATATTATCTTAAAT
AGTTATCGTACCTCTATCTTTAAAGGTGCATTTTATTTGGAGCATTTTCTGATTTATTTTCGTCATAACT
TAGCTTCGTCATAAAAATAAGCTTACTCATCCCCCATTCTATACAAACTTATTTTCAATTGTTTAGCTCT
TATTCAACTTAATCCTATACACCCTATTCTTCTTAACATTCCCTAAATGTCAAACTCTAAAACATATGAG
CTATTAAGCGATAATTAGAGGGTATACCTGCATTTGTAAATTTAACTGAAATTTGATCCCATGAAGTGTC
GGCTGCAGCAAAAATTTTCTGTGAAACACATGTATTCTGAAACCAGAAAGGCTTTAATCACTCTATAATG
AAAAAAAGTGATCCGAGTATCAAAAGCCGCCGAGCTCACGGTGGACATAAGTAGGGTAACGCTTTTTTGA
AACATTACTTTTTACATTTTTTCACAAAAATGTTTCCTACTGTTTTTACGCCACTATAAATAAAATGCGT
TTCCCAAAATATTTAGTTGTGAAATGCTAAGAATTCACAAAAAAAATCCAAAAAATTGCTGTTTCGCGAT
TATTTCAATACAACTGCACAAAATGGAAATTTTAATACTAGCGATACTTTTTGCAGTGGTCTTGAAATAA
TAGCGAAACAGCAATTTTTTGGTTGAGATTTTTTTATTCTTTTCATTGAAATCTTTTGAAAAAACTATAT
TTATTATAATGGCGTAAAAACAGCAAAAAAATATTTGTTCAAATAAATACCGTACCTATATTTAAAGGCG
CAATTTCCGATTTATTTTCGTCTTAACTTTGTCATAAATGCCTTCGTCTTTGTCAGATTATCGTCATAAA
AATAAGCTTACTCAAAATATTTAGTTGACTTATGCTAAAAATGCAAAAATGCAAAAAAAAACACAAAAAA
TTGCTGTTTCCGATGAAAACAAAAATGCTGTTTTACGATGAAAACCAAAAACAGTAAGTTTTGCAGTGGT
CTTGAAATAATAGCGAAACAGCAAATTTTTCGGGTTGTGGTTTTTCGATTTGGTGCTTGAATTTCACTTC
GTTTTAATCATATTTTTTGAAGAAACTATATTTATTTATAGTGGTGTAAAAATAGCAGAAAAATTATTGT
TCAAATAAATATCGTACCTCTATCTTCAAAGGCACATGTCATTTGGAGCGAATTTCAGATTTATTGTCGT
CATAACTTTGCTTCGTCATAAAAATAAGCTTTCTCATCCCCCATTCTTTACAAATATATTTTCAATTGTT
TAGCTCTTATTCAACTTAATCCTATACCCCCTATTCTCCTTAGCATTCCTTAAATATCAAACTCTAAAAC
AATTGAGCTATTGAGCGATAATTAGAGGGACTACTGACGCTTGTAAATTTAACTAAAATTTGATCCCATG
AAGTGTCGGCTGCTGCAGCATGTTTTTGTGAAACACATGTATTTCGAAACCAGAAAGGCTTTAATCACTC
TATAATGAAAAAACCATTTGAGCCGAGTATCAAAAGCCGCCGAGCTCATGGTGGACGAAAGTAGGGTAAC
GCTTTTTTTTTTGAAAAATTACCTTTTACGGTTTTTCACGAAAATGTTTCCTACTGTTTTTACGCCACTT
TAAATCAAATGCGTTTCTAAAAATATTTAGTTGACTTGCTAAAAATGGAAAAAAAAACTCCAAAAAATTG
ATGTTTCGCGATTATTTCAAGGCAACTATACAAAATGGTAATTTTAATACCTTTCTCGATTTAATTTCGT
CATAACTTTGCTTCGTCATAAAAATAAGCTTACTCATCCCCCATTCTATACAAACTTATTTTCAATTGTT
TAGCTCTTATTCAACTAAATCCTATTCCCCCTATTCTCCTTAACATTCCTTAAATATCAAACTCTAAAAC
AAATGATCTATTGACGTCTGATCTACTGGGTATAAAAACCCCTTAATTCCTACCTATAACCTCTCTTTAT
CACCAAGGCGCGCCTCTAGAGGATCCCCGGGATTGGCCAAAGGACCCAAAGGTATGTTTCGAATGATACT
AACATAACATAGAACATTTTCAGGAGGACCCTTGGCTAGGATGGGCCCTAAAAAGAAGCGTAAAGCTAGC
ATGAAGCTGTTGTCTTCAATGGAACAAGCTTGCGACATATGCCGGTTAAAAAAACTCAGGTGCTCGAAGG
AAAAGCCCAAGTGTGCCAAGTGTCTGAAGAACAACTCGGAGTGCCGTTATTCTCCCAAGGCTATGAGGTC
CCCACTGACCAGGGCGCATCTGACAGAGGTAGAATCAAGGTTGGAAAAATTGGAAGATTTGTTTCTGCTC
ATGTTTCCTCGGGAAAACCTGGACAGCATTTTGAACATGGACTCTTTGGACGAAGTGAAAGTAATGTTGA
AACAATTATATATGCAGGACTATGGTGACACGGATGCTGCTATGGATAGCTTGACCCCTATGGAAAATGG
CATGTCTGAAGGGCCGAGAAAACACATGAAGACTGCGACATCATCGCCAAAAGTGGATGAAGATGGAAGC
CAAAGTCAGTTGAGTGTATCGCCGGAATTCCCGCTGCAGTCTGGTGGCGGAGGGGCTCCTAGGGGTTCCG
GACGGGCTGACGCATTGGACGATTTTGATCTGGATATGCTGGGAAGTGACGCCCTCGATGATTTTGACCT
TGACATGCTTGGTTCGGATGCCCTTGATGACTTTGACCTCGACATGCTCGGCAGTGACGCCCTTGATGAT
TTCGACCTGGACATGCTGATTAACTAAGGTACCGAATTCGCTAGCCGGCCATACAAGTAATCCGGATGAT
CGACGCCAACGTCGTTGAATTTTCAAATTTTAAATACTGAATATTTGTTTTTTTTCCTATTATTTATTTA
TTCTCTTTGTGTTTTTTTTCTTGCTTTCTAAAAAATTAATTCAATCCAAATCTAAACATTTTTTTTTCTC
TTTCCGTCTCCCAATTCGTATTCCGCTCCTCTCATCTGAACACAATGTGCAAGTTTATTTATCTTCTCGC
TTTCATTTCATTAGGACGTGGGGGGAATTGGTGGAAGGGGGAAACACACAAAAGGATGATGGAAATGAAA
TAAGGACACACAATATGCAACAACATTCAATTCAGAAATATGGAGGAAGGTTTAAAAGAAAACATAAAAA
TATATAGAGGAGGAAGGAAAACTAGTAAAAAATAAGCAAAGAAATTAGGCGAACGATGAGAATTGTCCTC
GCTTGGGCCCAAAAGGCCTTTTTTTTTTGGCGCCGACGTCAGGTGGCACTTTTCGGGGAAATGTGCGCGG
AACCCCTATTTGTTTATTTTTCTAAATACATTCAAATATGTATCCGCTCATGAGACAATAACCCTGATAA
ATGCTTCAATAATATTGAAAAAGGAAGAGTATGAGTATTCAACATTTCCGTGTCGCCCTTATTCCCTTTT
TTGCGGCATTTTGCCTTCCTGTTTTTGCTCACCCAGAAACGCTGGTGAAAGTAAAAGATGCTGAAGATCA
GTTGGGTGCACGAGTGGGTTACATCGAACTGGATCTCAACAGCGGTAAGATCCTTGAGAGTTTTCGCCCC
GAAGAACGTTTTCCAATGATGAGCACTTTTAAAGTTCTGCTATGTGGCGCGGTATTATCCCGTATTGACG
CCGGGCAAGAGCAACTCGGTCGCCGCATACACTATTCTCAGAATGACTTGGTTGAGTACTCACCAGTCAC
AGAAAAGCATCTTACGGATGGCATGACAGTAAGAGAATTATGCAGTGCTGCCATAACCATGAGTGATAAC
ACTGCGGCCAACTTACTTCTGACAACGATCGGAGGACCGAAGGAGCTAACCGCTTTTTTGCACAACATGG
GGGATCATGTAACTCGCCTTGATCGTTGGGAACCGGAGCTGAATGAAGCCATACCAAACGACGAGCGTGA
CACCACGATGCCTGTAGCAATGGCAACAACGTTGCGCAAACTATTAACTGGCGAACTACTTACTCTAGCT
TCCCGGCAACAATTAATAGACTGGATGGAGGCGGATAAAGTTGCAGGACCACTTCTGCGCTCGGCCCTTC
CGGCTGGCTGGTTTATTGCTGATAAATCTGGAGCCGGTGAGCGTGGGTCTCGCGGTATCATTGCAGCACT
GGGGCCAGATGGTAAGCCCTCCCGTATCGTAGTTATCTACACGACGGGGAGTCAGGCAACTATGGATGAA
CGAAATAGACAGATCGCTGAGATAGGTGCCTCACTGATTAAGCATTGGTAACTGTCAGACCAAGTTTACT
CATATATACTTTAGATTGATTTAAAACTTCATTTTTAATTTAAAAGGATCTAGGTGAAGATCCTTTTTGA
TAATCTCATGACCAAAATCCCTTAACGTGAGTTTTCGTTCCACTGAGCGTCAGACCCCGTAGAAAAGATC
AAAGGATCTTCTTGAGATCCTTTTTTTCTGCGCGTAATCTGCTGCTTGCAAACAAAAAAACCACCGCTAC
CAGCGGTGGTTTGTTTGCCGGATCAAGAGCTACCAACTCTTTTTCCGAAGGTAACTGGCTTCAGCAGAGC
GCAGATACCAAATACTGTTCTTCTAGTGTAGCCGTAGTTAGGCCACCACTTCAAGAACTCTGTAGCACCG
CCTACATACCTCGCTCTGCTAATCCTGTTACCAGTGGCTGCTGCCAGTGGCGATAAGTCGTGTCTTACCG
GGTTGGACTCAAGACGATAGTTACCGGATAAGGCGCAGCGGTCGGGCTGAACGGGGGGTTCGTGCACACA
GCCCAGCTTGGAGCGAACGACCTACACCGAACTGAGATACCTACAGCGTGAGCTATGAGAAAGCGCCACG
CTTCCCGAAGGGAGAAAGGCGGACAGGTATCCGGTAAGCGGCAGGGTCGGAACAGGAGAGCGCACGAGGG
AGCTTCCAGGGGGAAACGCCTGGTATCTTTATAGTCCTGTCGGGTTTCGCCACCTCTGACTTGAGCGTCG
ATTTTTGTGATGCTCGTCAGGGGGGCGGAGCCTATGGAAAAACGCCAGCAACGCGGCCTTTTTACGGTTC
CTGGCCTTTTGCTGGCCTTTTGCTCACATGTTCTTTCCTGCGTTATCCCCTGATTCTGTGGATAACCGTA
TTACCGCCTTTGAGTGAGCTGATACCGCTCGCCGCAGCCGAACGACCGAGCGCAGCGAGTCAGTGAGCGA
GGAAGCGGAAGAGCGCCCAATACGCAAACCGCCTCTCCCCGCGCGTTGGCCGATTCATTAATGCAGCTGG
CACGACAGGTTTCCCGACTGGAAAGCGGGCAGTGAGCGCAACGCAATTAATGTGAGTTAGCTCACTCATT
AGGCACCCCAGGCTTTACACTTTATGCTTCCGGCTCGTATGTTGTGTGGAATTGTGAGCGGATAACAATT
TCACACAGGAAACAGCTATGACCATGATTACGCCAAGCTGTAAGTTTAAACATGATCTTACTAACTAACT
ATTCTCATTTAAATTTTCAGAGCTTAAAAATGGCTGAAATCACTCACAACGATGGATACGCTAACAACTT
GGAAATGAAAT
