>Addgene plasmid #198787 | pMZ10 | depositor partial sequence | sequence record 385041 | srt-47 promoter
GCGTAAAACACAGCAGAAAAATATTATCTTAAATAGTTATCGTACCTCTATCTTTAAAGGTGCATTTTAT
TTGGAGCATTTTCTGATTTATTTTCGTCATAACTTAGCTTCGTCATAAAAATAAGCTTACTCATCCCCCA
TTCTATACAAACTTATTTTCAATTGTTTAGCTCTTATTCAACTTAATCCTATACACCCTATTCTTCTTAA
CATTCCCTAAATGTCAAACTCTAAAACATATGAGCTATTAAGCGATAATTAGAGGGTATACCTGCATTTG
TAAATTTAACTGAAATTTGATCCCATGAAGTGTCGGCTGCAGCAAAAATTTTCTGTGAAACACATGTATT
CTGAAACCAGAAAGGCTTTAATCACTCTATAATGAAAAAAAGTGATCCGAGTATCAAAAGCCGCCGAGCT
CACGGTGGACATAAGTAGGGTAACGCTTTTTTGAAACATTACTTTTTACATTTTTTCACAAAAATGTTTC
CTACTGTTTTTACGCCACTATAAATAAAATGCGTTTCCCAAAATATTTAGTTGTGAAATGCTAAGAATTC
ACAAAAAAAATCCAAAAAATTGCTGTTTCGCGATTATTTCAATACAACTGCACAAAATGGAAATTTTAAT
ACTAGCGATACTTTTTGCAGTGGTCTTGAAATAATAGCGAAACAGCAATTTTTTGGTTGAGATTTTTTTA
TTCTTTTCATTGAAATCTTTTGAAAAAACTATATTTATTATAATGGCGTAAAAACAGCAAAAAAATATTT
GTTCAAATAAATACCGTACCTATATTTAAAGGCGCAATTTCCGATTTATTTTCGTCTTAACTTTGTCATA
AATGCCTTCGTCTTTGTCAGATTATCGTCATAAAAATAAGCTTACTCAAAATATTTAGTTGACTTATGCT
AAAAATGCAAAAATGCAAAAAAAAACACAAAAAATTGCTGTTTCCGATGAAAACAAAAATGCTGTTTTAC
GATGAAAACCAAAAACAGTAAGTTTTGCAGTGGTCTTGAAATAATAGCGAAACAGCAAATTTTTCGGGTT
GTGGTTTTTCGATTTGGTGCTTGAATTTCACTTCGTTTTAATCATATTTTTTGAAGAAACTATATTTATT
TATAGTGGTGTAAAAATAGCAGAAAAATTATTGTTCAAATAAATATCGTACCTCTATCTTCAAAGGCACA
TGTCATTTGGAGCGAATTTCAGATTTATTGTCGTCATAACTTTGCTTCGTCATAAAAATAAGCTTTCTCA
TCCCCCATTCTTTACAAATATATTTTCAATTGTTTAGCTCTTATTCAACTTAATCCTATACCCCCTATTC
TCCTTAGCATTCCTTAAATATCAAACTCTAAAACAATTGAGCTATTGAGCGATAATTAGAGGGACTACTG
ACGCTTGTAAATTTAACTAAAATTTGATCCCATGAAGTGTCGGCTGCTGCAGCATGTTTTTGTGAAACAC
ATGTATTTCGAAACCAGAAAGGCTTTAATCACTCTATAATGAAAAAACCATTTGAGCCGAGTATCAAAAG
CCGCCGAGCTCATGGTGGACGAAAGTAGGGTAACGCTTTTTTTTTTGAAAAATTACCTTTTACGGTTTTT
CACGAAAATGTTTCCTACTGTTTTTACGCCACTTTAAATCAAATGCGTTTCTAAAAATATTTAGTTGACT
TGCTAAAAATGGAAAAAAAAACTCCAAAAAATTGATGTTTCGCGATTATTTCAAGGCAACTATACAAAAT
GGTAATTTTAATACCTTTCTCGATTTAATTTCGTCATAACTTTGCTTCGTCATAAAAATAAGCTTACTCA
TCCCCCATTCTATACAAACTTATTTTCAATTGTTTAGCTCTTATTCAACTAAATCCTATTCCCCCTATTC
TCCTTAACATTCCTTAAATATCAAACTCTAAAACAAATGATCTATTGACGTCTGATCTACTGGGTATAAA
AACCCCTTAATTCCTACCTATAACCTCTCTTTATCACCAA
